>Addgene plasmid #78027 | BRSK2 gRNA (BRDN0001147787) | addgene full sequence | sequence record 188856 | Addgene Assembled Sequence
CCCGGGTGCAAAGATGGATAAAGTTTTAAACAGAGAGGAATCTTTGCAGCTAATGGACCTTCTAGGTCTT
GAAAGGAGTGGGAATTGGCTCCGGTGCCCGTCAGTGGGCAGAGCGCACATCGCCCACAGTCCCCGAGAAG
TTGGGGGGAGGGGTCGGCAATTGATCCGGTGCCTAGAGAAGGTGGCGCGGGGTAAACTGGGAAAGTGATG
TCGTGTACTGGCTCCGCCTTTTTCCCGAGGGTGGGGGAGAACCGTATATAAGTGCAGTAGTCGCCGTGAA
CGTTCTTTTTCGCAACGGGTTTGCCGCCAGAACACAGGTAAGTGCCGTGTGTGGTTCCCGCGGGCCTGGC
CTCTTTACGGGTTATGGCCCTTGCGTGCCTTGAATTACTTCCACCTGGCTGCAGTACGTGATTCTTGATC
CCGAGCTTCGGGTTGGAAGTGGGTGGGAGAGTTCGAGGCCTTGCGCTTAAGGAGCCCCTTCGCCTCGTGC
TTGAGTTGAGGCCTGGCCTGGGCGCTGGGGCCGCCGCGTGCGAATCTGGTGGCACCTTCGCGCCTGTCTC
GCTGCTTTCGATAAGTCTCTAGCCATTTAAAATTTTTGATGACCTGCTGCGACGCTTTTTTTCTGGCAAG
ATAGTCTTGTAAATGCGGGCCAAGATCTGCACACTGGTATTTCGGTTTTTGGGGCCGCGGGCGGCGACGG
GGCCCGTGCGTCCCAGCGCACATGTTCGGCGAGGCGGGGCCTGCGAGCGCGGCCACCGAGAATCGGACGG
GGGTAGTCTCAAGCTGGCCGGCCTGCTCTGGTGCCTGGCCTCGCGCCGCCGTGTATCGCCCCGCCCTGGG
CGGCAAGGCTGGCCCGGTCGGCACCAGTTGCGTGAGCGGAAAGATGGCCGCTTCCCGGCCCTGCTGCAGG
GAGCTCAAAATGGAGGACGCGGCGCTCGGGAGAGCGGGCGGGTGAGTCACCCACACAAAGGAAAAGGGCC
TTTCCGTCCTCAGCCGTCGCTTCATGTGACTCCACGGAGTACCGGGCGCCGTCCAGGCACCTCGATTAGT
TCTCGAGCTTTTGGAGTACGTCGTCTTTAGGTTGGGGGGAGGGGTTTTATGCGATGGAGTTTCCCCACAC
TGAGTGGGTGGAGACTGAAGTTAGGCCAGCTTGGCACTTGATGTAATTCTCCTTGGAATTTGCCCTTTTT
GAGTTTGGATCTTGGTTCATTCTCAAGCCTCAGACAGTGGTTCAAAGTTTTTTTCTTCCATTTCAGGTGT
CGTGACGTACGGCCACCATGACCGAGTACAAGCCCACGGTGCGCCTCGCCACCCGCGACGACGTCCCCAG
GGCCGTACGCACCCTCGCCGCCGCGTTCGCCGACTACCCCGCCACGCGCCACACCGTCGATCCGGACCGC
CACATCGAGCGGGTCACCGAGCTGCAAGAACTCTTCCTCACGCGCGTCGGGCTCGACATCGGCAAGGTGT
GGGTCGCGGACGACGGCGCCGCCGTGGCGGTCTGGACCACGCCGGAGAGCGTCGAAGCGGGGGCGGTGTT
CGCCGAGATCGGCCCGCGCATGGCCGAGTTGAGCGGTTCCCGGCTGGCCGCGCAGCAACAGATGGAAGGC
CTCCTGGCGCCGCACCGGCCCAAGGAGCCCGCGTGGTTCCTGGCCACCGTCGGAGTCTCGCCCGACCACC
AGGGCAAGGGTCTGGGCAGCGCCGTCGTGCTCCCCGGAGTGGAGGCGGCCGAGCGCGCCGGGGTGCCCGC
CTTCCTGGAGACCTCCGCGCCCCGCAACCTCCCCTTCTACGAGCGGCTCGGCTTCACCGTCACCGCCGAC
GTCGAGGTGCCCGAAGGACCGCGCACCTGGTGCATGACCCGCAAGCCCGGTGCCTGAACGCGTTAAGTCG
ACAATCAACCTCTGGATTACAAAATTTGTGAAAGATTGACTGGTATTCTTAACTATGTTGCTCCTTTTAC
GCTATGTGGATACGCTGCTTTAATGCCTTTGTATCATGCTATTGCTTCCCGTATGGCTTTCATTTTCTCC
TCCTTGTATAAATCCTGGTTGCTGTCTCTTTATGAGGAGTTGTGGCCCGTTGTCAGGCAACGTGGCGTGG
TGTGCACTGTGTTTGCTGACGCAACCCCCACTGGTTGGGGCATTGCCACCACCTGTCAGCTCCTTTCCGG
GACTTTCGCTTTCCCCCTCCCTATTGCCACGGCGGAACTCATCGCCGCCTGCCTTGCCCGCTGCTGGACA
GGGGCTCGGCTGTTGGGCACTGACAATTCCGTGGTGTTGTCGGGGAAATCATCGTCCTTTCCTTGGCTGC
TCGCCTGTGTTGCCACCTGGATTCTGCGCGGGACGTCCTTCTGCTACGTCCCTTCGGCCCTCAATCCAGC
GGACCTTCCTTCCCGCGGCCTGCTGCCGGCTCTGCGGCCTCTTCCGCGTCTTCGCCTTCGCCCTCAGACG
AGTCGGATCTCCCTTTGGGCCGCCTCCCCGCGTCGACTTTAAGACCAATGACTTACAAGGCAGCTGTAGA
TCTTAGCCACTTTTTAAAAGAAAAGGGGGGACTGGAAGGGCTAATTCACTCCCAACGAAGACAAGATCTG
CTTTTTGCTTGTACTGGGTCTCTCTGGTTAGACCAGATCTGAGCCTGGGAGCTCTCTGGCTAACTAGGGA
ACCCACTGCTTAAGCCTCAATAAAGCTTGCCTTGAGTGCTTCAAGTAGTGTGTGCCCGTCTGTTGTGTGA
CTCTGGTAACTAGAGATCCCTCAGACCCTTTTAGTCAGTGTGGAAAATCTCTAGCAGTACGTATAGTAGT
TCATGTCATCTTATTATTCAGTATTTATAACTTGCAAAGAAATGAATATCAGAGAGTGAGAGGAACTTGT
TTATTGCAGCTTATAATGGTTACAAATAAAGCAATAGCATCACAAATTTCACAAATAAAGCATTTTTTTC
ACTGCATTCTAGTTGTGGTTTGTCCAAACTCATCAATGTATCTTATCATGTCTGGCTCTAGCTATCCCGC
CCCTAACTCCGCCCATCCCGCCCCTAACTCCGCCCAGTTCCGCCCATTCTCCGCCCCATGGCTGACTAAT
TTTTTTTATTTATGCAGAGGCCGAGGCCGCCTCGGCCTCTGAGCTATTCCAGAAGTAGTGAGGAGGCTTT
TTTGGAGGCCTAGGGACGTACCCAATTCGCCCTATAGTGAGTCGTATTACGCGCGCTCACTGGCCGTCGT
TTTACAACGTCGTGACTGGGAAAACCCTGGCGTTACCCAACTTAATCGCCTTGCAGCACATCCCCCTTTC
GCCAGCTGGCGTAATAGCGAAGAGGCCCGCACCGATCGCCCTTCCCAACAGTTGCGCAGCCTGAATGGCG
AATGGG
[124 nt withheld, positions 3367-3490]
C
[91 nt withheld, positions 3492-3582]
A
[49 nt withheld, positions 3584-3632]
CCTTTGACGTTGGAGTCCACGTTCTTT
[37 nt withheld, positions 3660-3696]
ACCCTATCTCGGTCTATTCTTTTGATTTATAAGGGATTTTGCCGATTTCGGCCTATTGGTTAAAAAATGA
GCTGATTTAACAAAAATTTAACGCGAATTTTAACAAAATATTAACGCTTACAATTTAGGTGGCACTTTTC
GGGGAAATGTGCGCGGAACCCCTATTTGTTTATTTTTCTAAATACATTCAAATATGTATCCGCTCATGAG
ACAATAACCCTGATAAATGCTTCAATAATATTGAAAAAGGAAGAGTATGAGTATTCAACATTTCCGTGTC
GCCCTTATTCCCTTTTTTGCGGCATTTTGCCTTCCTGTTTTTGCTCACCCAGAAACGCTGGTGAAAGTAA
AAGATGCTGAAGATCAGTTGGGTGCACGAGTGGGTTACATCGAACTGGATCTCAACAGCGGTAAGATCCT
TGAGAGTTTTCGCCCCGAAGAACGTTTTCCAATGATGAGCACTTTTAAAGTTCTGCTATGTGGCGCGGTA
TTATCCCGTATTGACGCCGGGCAAGAGCAACTCGGTCGCCGCATACACTATTCTCAGAATGACTTGGTTG
AGTACTCACCAGTCACAGAAAAGCATCTTACGGATGGCATGACAGTAAGAGAATTATGCAGTGCTGCCAT
AACCATGAGTGATAACACTGCGGCCAACTTACTTCTGACAACGATCGGAGGACCGAAGGAGCTAACCGCT
TTTTTGCACAACATGGGGGATCATGTAACTCGCCTTGATCGTTGGGAACCGGAGCTGAATGAAGCCATAC
CAAACGACGAGCGTGACACCACGATGCCTGTAGCAATGGCAACAACGTTGCGCAAACTATTAACTGGCGA
ACTACTTACTCTAGCTTCCCGGCAACAATTAATAGACTGGATGGAGGCGGATAAAGTTGCAGGACCACTT
CTGCGCTCGGCCCTTCCGGCTGGCTGGTTTATTGCTGATAAATCTGGAGCCGGTGAGCGTGGGTCTCGCG
GTATCATTGCAGCACTGGGGCCAGATGGTAAGCCCTCCCGTATCGTAGTTATCTACACGACGGGGAGTCA
GGCAACTATGGATGAACGAAATAGACAGATCGCTGAGATAGGTGCCTCACTGATTAAGCATTGGTAACTG
TCAGACCAAGTTTACTCATATATACTTTAGATTGATTTAAAACTTCATTTTTAATTTAAAAGGATCTAGG
TGAAGATCCTTTTTGATAATCTCATGACCAAAATCCCTTAACGTGAGTTTTCGTTCCACTGAGCGTCAGA
CCCCGTAGAAAAGATCAAAGGATCTTCTTGAGATCCTTTTTTTCTGCGCGTAATCTGCTGCTTGCAAACA
AAAAAACCACCGCTACCAGCGGTGGTTTGTTTGCCGGATCAAGAGCTACCAACTCTTTTTCCGAAGGTAA
CTGGCTTCAGCAGAGCGCAGATACCAAATACTGTTCTTCTAGTGTAGCCGTAGTTAGGCCACCACTTCAA
GAACTCTGTAGCACCGCCTACATACCTCGCTCTGCTAATCCTGTTACCAGTGGCTGCTGCCAGTGGCGAT
AAGTCGTGTCTTACCGGGTTGGACTCAAGACGATAGTTACCGGATAAGGCGCAGCGGTCGGGCTGAACGG
GGGGTTCGTGCACACAGCCCAGCTTGGAGCGAACGACCTACACCGAACTGAGATACCTACAGCGTGAGCT
ATGAGAAAGCGCCACGCTTCCCGAAGGGAGAAAGGCGGACAGGTATCCGGTAAGCGGCAGGGTCGGAACA
GGAGAGCGCACGAGGGAGCTTCCAGGGGGAAACGCCTGGTATCTTTATAGTCCTGTCGGGTTTCGCCACC
TCTGACTTGAGCGTCGATTTTTGTGATGCTCGTCAGGGGGGCGGAGCCTATGGAAAAACGCCAGCAACGC
GGCCTTTTTACGGTTCCTGGCCTTTTGCTGGCCTTTTGCTCACATGTTCTTTCCTGCGTTATCCCCTGAT
TCTGTGGATAACCGTATTACCGCCTTTGAGTGAGCTGATACCGCTCGCCGCAGCCGAACGACCGAGCGCA
GCGAGTCAGTGAGCGAGGAAGCGGAAGAGCGCCCAATACGCAAACCGCCTCTCCCCGCGCGTTGGCCGAT
TCATTAATGCAGCTGGCACGACAGGTTTCCCGACTGGAAAGCGGGCAGTGAGCGCAACGCAATTAATGTG
AGTTAGCTCACTCATTAGGCACCCCAGGCTTTACACTTTATGCTTCCGGCTCGTATGTTGTGTGGAATTG
TGAGCGGATAACAATTTCACACAGGAAACAGCTATGACCATGATTACGCCAAGCGCGCAATTAACCCTCA
CTAAAGGGAACAAAAGCTGGAGCTGCAAGCTTAATGTAGTCTTATGCAATACTCTTGTAGTCTTGCAACA
TGGTAACGATGAGTTAGCAACATGCCTTACAAGGAGAGAAAAAGCACCGTGCATGCCGATTGGTGGAAGT
AAGGTGGTACGATCGTGCCTTATTAGGAAGGCAACAGACGGGTCTGACATGGATTGGACGAACCACTGAA
TTGCCGCATTGCAGAGATATTGTATTTAAGTGCCTAGCTCGATACATAAACGGGTCTCTCTGGTTAGACC
AGATCTGAGCCTGGGAGCTCTCTGGCTAACTAGGGAACCCACTGCTTAAGCCTCAATAAAGCTTGCCTTG
AGTGCTTCAAGTAGTGTGTGCCCGTCTGTTGTGTGACTCTGGTAACTAGAGATCCCTCAGACCCTTTTAG
TCAGTGTGGAAAATCTCTAGCAGTGGCGCCCGAACAGGGACTTGAAAGCGAAAGGGAAACCAGAGGAGCT
CTCTCGACGCAGGACTCGGCTTGCTGAAGCGCGCACGGCAAGAGGCGAGGGGCGGCGACTGGTGAGTACG
CCAAAAATTTTGACTAGCGGAGGCTAGAAGGAGAGAGATGGGTGCGAGAGCGTCAGTATTAAGCGGGGGA
GAATTAGATCGCGATGGGAAAAAATTCGGTTAAGGCCAGGGGGAAAGAAAAAATATAAATTAAAACATAT
AGTATGGGCAAGCAGGGAGCTAGAACGATTCGCAGTTAATCCTGGCCTGTTAGAAACATCAGAAGGCTGT
AGACAAATACTGGGACAGCTACAACCATCCCTTCAGACAGGATCAGAAGAACTTAGATCATTATATAATA
CAGTAGCAACCCTCTATTGTGTGCATCAAAGGATAGAGATAAAAGACACCAAGGAAGCTTTAGACAAGAT
AGAGGAAGAGCAAAACAAAAGTAAGACCACCGCACAGCAAGCGGCCGCTGATCTTCAGACCTGGAGGAGG
AGATATGAGGGACAATTGGAGAAGTGAATTATATAAATATAAAGTAGTAAAAATTGAACCATTAGGAGTA
GCACCCACCAAGGCAAAGAGAAGAGTGGTGCAGAGAGAAAAAAGAGCAGTGGGAATAGGAGCTTTGTTCC
TTGGGTTCTTGGGAGCAGCAGGAAGCACTATGGGCGCAGCGTCAATGACGCTGACGGTACAGGCCAGACA
ATTATTGTCTGGTATAGTGCAGCAGCAGAACAATTTGCTGAGGGCTATTGAGGCGCAACAGCATCTGTTG
CAACTCACAGTCTGGGGCATCAAGCAGCTCCAGGCAAGAATCCTGGCTGTGGAAAGATACCTAAAGGATC
AACAGCTCCTGGGGATTTGGGGTTGCTCTGGAAAACTCATTTGCACCACTGCTGTGCCTTGGAATGCTAG
TTGGAGTAATAAATCTCTGGAACAGATTTGGAATCACACGACCTGGATGGAGTGGGACAGAGAAATTAAC
AATTACACAAGCTTAATACACTCCTTAATTGAAGAATCGCAAAACCAGCAAGAAAAGAATGAACAAGAAT
TATTGGAATTAGATAAATGGGCAAGTTTGTGGAATTGGTTTAACATAACAAATTGGCTGTGGTATATAAA
ATTATTCATAATGATAGTAGGAGGCTTGGTAGGTTTAAGAATAGTTTTTGCTGTACTTTCTATAGTGAAT
AGAGTTAGGCAGGGATATTCACCATTATCGTTTCAGACCCACCTCCCAACCCCGAGGGGACCCAGAGAGG
GCCTATTTCCCATGATTCCTTCATATTTGCATATACGATACAAGGCTGTTAGAGAGATAATTAGAATTAA
TTTGACTGTAAACACAAAGATATTAGTACAAAATACGTGACGTAGAAAGTAATAATTTCTTGGGTAGTTT
GCAGTTTTAAAATTATGTTTTAAAATGGACTATCATATGCTTACCGTAACTTGAAAGTATTTCGATTTCT
TGGCTTTATATATCTTGTGGAAAGGACGAAACACCGCATACCTATCTCGTTCCGGGGTTTTAGAGCTAGA
AATAGCAAGTTAAAATAAGGCTAGTCCGTTATCAACTTGAAAAAGTGGCACCGAGTCGGTGCTTTTTTAA
GCTTGGCGTAACTAGATCTTGAGACAAATGGCAGTATTCATCCACAATTTTAAAAGAAAAGGGGGGATTG
GGGGGTACAGTGCAGGGGAAAGAATAGTAGACATAATAGCAACAGACATACAAACTAAAGAATTACAAAA
ACAAATTACAAAAATTCAAAATTTTCGGGTTTATTACAGGGACAGCAGAGATCCACTTTGGCGCCGGCTC
GAGGGGG
Features (pLannotate 1.2.2; 29 found; start..end, strand, type, name):
     14..80      +  CDS            small t antigen (fragment): SV40 (simian virus 40) small t antigen
    106..317     +  promoter       EF-1α core promoter: core promoter for human elongation factor EF-1α
    318..1256    +  intron         EF-1α intron A: intron upstream of the start codon of human EF-1α
   1278..1877    +  CDS            PuroR (fragment): puromycin N-acetyltransferase; pac from Streptomyces; confers resistance to puromycin
   1893..2481    +  misc_feature   WPRE: woodchuck hepatitis virus posttranscriptional regulatory element
   2532..2551    +  misc_feature   cPPT/CTS (fragment): central polypurine tract and central termination sequence of HIV-1
   2553..2786    +  LTR            3' LTR (ΔU3): self-inactivating 3' long terminal repeat (LTR) from HIV-1
   2864..2985    +  polyA_signal   SV40 poly(A) signal: SV40 polyadenylation signal
   3025..3160    +  rep_origin     SV40 ori: SV40 origin of replication
   3181..3199    -  promoter       T7 promoter: promoter for bacteriophage T7 RNA polymerase
   3207..3362    +  CDS            lacZα (fragment): LacZα fragment of β-galactosidase; lacZ fragment
   3367..3795    +  rep_origin     f1 ori (sequence partly withheld): f1 bacteriophage origin of replication; arrow indicates direction of (+) strand synthesis
   3848..3952    +  promoter       AmpR promoter: bla
   3953..4813    +  CDS            AmpR: β-lactamase; bla; confers resistance to ampicillin, carbenicillin, and related antibiotics
   4984..5572    +  rep_origin     ori: high-copy-number ColE1/pMB1/pBR322/pUC origin of replication
   5755..5847    +  CDS            lacI (fragment): lac repressor; lacI; The lac repressor binds to the lac operator to inhibit transcription in E. coli. This inhibition can be relieved by adding lactose or isopropyl-β-D-thiogalactopyranoside (IPTG).
   5860..5881    +  protein_bind   CAP binding site: CAP binding activates transcription in the presence of cAMP. E. coli catabolite activator protein
   5896..5926    +  promoter       lac promoter: promoter for the E. coli lac operon
   5934..5950    +  protein_bind   lac operator: The lac repressor binds to the lac operator to inhibit transcription in E. coli. This inhibition can be relieved by adding lactose or isopropyl-β-D-thiogalactopyranoside (IPTG). lac repressor encoded by lacI
   5995..6013    +  promoter       T3 promoter: promoter for bacteriophage T3 RNA polymerase
   6041..6267    +  promoter       RSV promoter: Rous sarcoma virus enhancer/promoter
   6268..6448    +  LTR            5' LTR (truncated): truncated 5' long terminal repeat (LTR) from HIV-1
   6495..6620    +  misc_feature   HIV-1 Ψ: packaging signal of human immunodeficiency virus type 1
   6604..6967    +  CDS            HIV-1 gag (fragment): gag protein from human immunodeficiency virus 1; gag
   7113..7346    +  misc_feature   RRE: The Rev response element (RRE) of HIV-1 allows for Rev-dependent mRNA export from the nucleus to the cytoplasm.
   7723..7749    +  CDS            Rev (fragment): human immunodeficiency virus 1 (HIV-1) Rev protein; rev; enhances nuclear export of unspliced and incompletely spliced viral mRNAs
   7753..7993    +  promoter       U6 promoter: RNA polymerase III promoter for human U6 snRNA
   8023..8098    +  misc_RNA       gRNA scaffold: guide RNA scaffold for the Streptococcus pyogenes CRISPR/Cas9 system
   8154..8271    +  misc_feature   cPPT/CTS: central polypurine tract and central termination sequence of HIV-1
