[The description below was written by a language model from this plasmid's Addgene catalogue record and pLannotate feature annotations shown in this document.]
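Description:
BRSK2 gRNA (BRDN0001147787) is a third-generation lentiviral CRISPR guide plasmid built on the lentiGuide-Puro backbone. It expresses a single guide RNA directed against human BRSK2, a kinase gene also known as SAD1, SADA or STK29. The guide was designed to match several BRSK2 reference transcripts and belongs to a human kinome gRNA collection. In bacteria the 8.3 kb plasmid replicates from a high-copy ColE1/pUC-type origin and is selected with ampicillin through the β-lactamase gene. An f1 origin, an SV40 origin and remnants of a lac/T7/T3 cloning region are also annotated in the backbone.

The transfer cassette is framed by an RSV promoter-driven truncated HIV-1 5' LTR and a self-inactivating ΔU3 3' LTR followed by an SV40 polyadenylation signal. The chimeric 5' LTR makes genomic RNA production Tat-independent, and the deleted 3' LTR disables the LTR promoter after integration. Between the LTRs lie the Ψ packaging signal with a partial gag sequence, the Rev response element for nuclear export of the unspliced genome, and a cPPT/CTS element that aids nuclear import.

The payload has two expression units. A human U6 RNA polymerase III promoter drives the BRSK2 spacer fused to the Streptococcus pyogenes Cas9 gRNA scaffold. An EF-1α promoter with its intron A drives puromycin N-acetyltransferase for selection of transduced mammalian cells, with a WPRE downstream to enhance transcript expression.

The plasmid does not encode Cas9, so it is meant to be used with a separate Cas9 lentivector or in cells that already express Cas9. In that setting it serves to disrupt BRSK2.
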