Addgene plasmid #78027: BRSK2 gRNA (BRDN0001147787)
Purpose: 3rd generation lentiviral gRNA plasmid targeting human BRSK2
Depositing lab: John Doench & David Root. Depositing organization: Broad Institute. Publication: Optimized sgRNA design to maximize activity and minimize off-target effects of CRISPR-Cas9. Doench JG, Fusi N, Sullender M, Hegde M, Vaimberg EW, Donovan KF, Smith I, Tothova Z, Wilen C, Orchard R, Virgin HW, Listgarten J, Root DE. Nat Biotechnol. 2016 Jan 18. doi: 10.1038/nbt.3437. PubMed 26780180.
Backbone
  Vector backbone: lentiGuide-Puro
  Backbone manufacturer: Zhang Lab (Addgene plasmid # 52963)
  Vector type: Mammalian Expression, Lentiviral, CRISPR
  Selectable markers: Puromycin
Growth in bacteria
  Bacterial resistance: Ampicillin, 100 μg/mL
  Growth temperature: 37°C
  Growth strain: DH5alpha
  Copy number: High Copy
Gene/Insert
  Gene/Insert name: BRSK2 (alt names: BRSK2; NM_001256627.1)
  gRNA/shRNA sequence: CATACCTATCTCGTTCCGGG
  Species: H. sapiens (human)
  Entrez Gene: BRSK2 (a.k.a. C11orf7, PEN11B, SAD1, SADA, STK29)
  Promoter: hU6
  Cloning method: Unknown
  Sequencing primers: 5′ U6-F; 3′ pS2-R
Terms and licenses: Academic/Nonprofit Terms; Industry Terms: Not Available to Industry
Depositor comments: The gRNA was designed to target the following Genbank reference sequence(s): NM_001256627.1,NM_001256629.1,NM_001256630.1,NM_001282218.1,NM_003957.3. Note that this plasmid does NOT contain Cas9. It should be used in conjunction with lentiCas9-Blast (Addgene #52962) or otherwise with cell lines already expressing Cas9. Browse the full kinome gRNA library at http://www.addgene.org/pooled-library/broadgpp-human-kinome/ or visit http://www.broadinstitute.org/rnai/public/ for detailed protocols and information.
How to cite: BRSK2 gRNA (BRDN0001147787) was a gift from John Doench & David Root (Addgene plasmid # 78027 ; http://n2t.net/addgene:78027 ; RRID:Addgene_78027)
