>Addgene plasmid #78027 | BRSK2 gRNA (BRDN0001147787) | depositor partial sequence | sequence record 145486 | Target Sequence
CATACCTATCTCGTTCCGGG
