>Addgene plasmid #78027 | BRSK2 gRNA (BRDN0001147787) | addgene partial sequence | sequence record 188855 | hU6-F
CGCTAGAAAGTAATAATTTCTTGGGTAGTTTGCAGTTTTAAAATTATGTTTTAAAATGGACTATCATATG
CTTACCGTAACTTGAAAGTATTTCGATTTCTTGGCTTTATATATCTTGTGGAAAGGACGAAACACCGCAT
ACCTATCTCGTTCCGGGGTTTTAGAGCTAGAAATAGCAAGTTAAAATAAGGCTAGTCCGTTATCAACTTG
AAAAAGTGGCACCGAGTCGGTGCTTTTTTAAGCTTGGCGTAACTAGATCTTGAGACAAATGGCAGTATTC
ATCCACAATTTTAAAAGAAAAGGGGGGATTGGGGGGTACAGTGCAGGGGAAAGAATAGTAGACATAATAG
CAACAGACATACAAACTAAAGAATTACAAAAACAAATTACAAAAATTCAAAATTTTCGGGTTTATTACAG
GGACAGCAGAGATCCACTTTGGCGCCGGCTCGAGGGGGCCCGGGTGCAAAGATGGATAAAGTTTTAAACA
GAGAGGAATCTTTGCAGCTAATGGACCTTCTAGGTCTTGAAAGGAGTGGGAATTGGCTCCGGTGCCCGTC
AGTGGGCAGA
